>Addgene plasmid #185773 | PGK-AID-NTERM-GFP | addgene full sequence | sequence record 372472 | Addgene NGS Result
GCGCCCAATACGCAAACCGCCTCTCCCCGCGCGTTGGCCGATTCATTAATGCAGCTGGCACGACAGGTTT
CCCGACTGGAAAGCGGGCAGTGAGCGCAACGCAATTAATGTGAGTTAGCTCACTCATTAGGCACCCCAGG
CTTTACACTTTATGCTTCCGGCTCGTATGTTGTGTGGAATTGTGAGCGGATAACAATTTCACACAGGAAA
CAGCTATGACCATGATTACGCCAAGCGCGCAATTAACCCTCACTAAAGGGAACAAAAGCTGGAGCTGCAA
GCTTAATGTAGTCTTATGCAATACTCTTGTAGTCTTGCAACATGGTAACGATGAGTTAGCAACATGCCTT
ACAAGGAGAGAAAAAGCACCGTGCATGCCGATTGGTGGAAGTAAGGTGGTACGATCGTGCCTTATTAGGA
AGGCAACAGACGGGTCTGACATGGATTGGACGAACCACTGAATTGCCGCATTGCAGAGATATTGTATTTA
AGTGCCTAGCTCGATACATAAACGGGTCTCTCTGGTTAGACCAGATCTGAGCCTGGGAGCTCTCTGGCTA
ACTAGGGAACCCACTGCTTAAGCCTCAATAAAGCTTGCCTTGAGTGCTTCAAGTAGTGTGTGCCCGTCTG
TTGTGTGACTCTGGTAACTAGAGATCCCTCAGACCCTTTTAGTCAGTGTGGAAAATCTCTAGCAGTGGCG
CCCGAACAGGGACTTGAAAGCGAAAGGGAAACCAGAGGAGCTCTCTCGACGCAGGACTCGGCTTGCTGAA
GCGCGCACGGCAAGAGGCGAGGGGCGGCGACTGGTGAGTACGCCAAAAATTTTGACTAGCGGAGGCTAGA
AGGAGAGAGATGGGTGCGAGAGCGTCAGTATTAAGCGGGGGAGAATTAGATCGCGATGGGAAAAAATTCG
GTTAAGGCCAGGGGGAAAGAAAAAATATAAATTAAAACATATAGTATGGGCAAGCAGGGAGCTAGAACGA
TTCGCAGTTAATCCTGGCCTGTTAGAAACATCAGAAGGCTGTAGACAAATACTGGGACAGCTACAACCAT
CCCTTCAGACAGGATCAGAAGAACTTAGATCATTATATAATACAGTAGCAACCCTCTATTGTGTGCATCA
AAGGATAGAGATAAAAGACACCAAGGAAGCTTTAGACAAGATAGAGGAAGAGCAAAACAAAAGTAAGACC
ACCGCACAGCAAGCGGCCGCTGATCTTCAGACCTGGAGGAGGAGATATGAGGGACAATTGGAGAAGTGAA
TTATATAAATATAAAGTAGTAAAAATTGAACCATTAGGAGTAGCACCCACCAAGGCAAAGAGAAGAGTGG
TGCAGAGAGAAAAAAGAGCAGTGGGAATAGGAGCTTTGTTCCTTGGGTTCTTGGGAGCAGCAGGAAGCAC
TATGGGCGCAGCGTCAATGACGCTGACGGTACAGGCCAGACAATTATTGTCTGGTATAGTGCAGCAGCAG
AACAATTTGCTGAGGGCTATTGAGGCGCAACAGCATCTGTTGCAACTCACAGTCTGGGGCATCAAGCAGC
TCCAGGCAAGAATCCTGGCTGTGGAAAGATACCTAAAGGATCAACAGCTCCTGGGGATTTGGGGTTGCTC
TGGAAAACTCATTTGCACCACTGCTGTGCCTTGGAATGCTAGTTGGAGTAATAAATCTCTGGAACAGATT
TGGAATCACACGACCTGGATGGAGTGGGACAGAGAAATTAACAATTACACAAGCTTAATACACTCCTTAA
TTGAAGAATCGCAAAACCAGCAAGAAAAGAATGAACAAGAATTATTGGAATTAGATAAATGGGCAAGTTT
GTGGAATTGGTTTAACATAACAAATTGGCTGTGGTATATAAAATTATTCATAATGATAGTAGGAGGCTTG
GTAGGTTTAAGAATAGTTTTTGCTGTACTTTCTATAGTGAATAGAGTTAGGCAGGGATATTCACCATTAT
CGTTTCAGACCCACCTCCCAACCCCGAGGGGACCCTATTCCAGCACATATGTTGCGCCTTTTCCAAGGCA
GCCCTGGGTTTGCGCAGGGACGCGGCTGCTCTGGGCGTGGTTCCGGGAAACGCAGCGGCGCCGACCCTGG
GTCTCGCACATTCTTCACGTCCGTTCGCAGCGTCACCCGGATCTTCGCCGCTACCCTTGTGGGCCCCCCG
GCGACGCTTCCTGCTCCGCCCCTAAGTCGGGAAGGTTCCTTGCGGTTCGCGGCGTGCCGGACGTGACAAA
CGGAAGCCGCACGTCTCACTAGTACCCTCGCAGACGGACAGCGCCAGGGAGCAATGGCAGCGCGCCGACC
GCGATGGGCTGTGGCCAATAGCGGCTGCTCAGCAGGGCGCGCCGAGAGCAGCGGCCGGGAAGGGGCGGTG
CGGGAGGCGGGGTGTGGGGCGGTAGTGTGGGCCCTGTTCCTGCCCGCGCGGTGTTCCGCATTCTGCAAGC
CTCCGGAGCGCACGTCGGCAGTCGGCTCCCTCGTTGACCGAATCACCGACCTCTCTCCCCAGCAGACTGA
GTCGGCCGGTCGAATCAAGCTTATCGATACCGTCGACTCCGGAATAGCCACCATAGCCACCGCCACCATG
ACCGAGTACAAGCCAACTGTCCGCTTGGCAACCCGCGACGATGTGCCCAGGGCCGTCCGCACGCTGGCTG
CTGCCTTCGCCGACTACCCAGCCACCCGCCACACCGTGGACCCGGACCGCCACATCGAGCGCGTCACCGA
GCTGCAGGAGCTCTTCCTCACCCGAGTTGGCCTTGACATTGGCAAGGTCTGGGTGGCGGACGACGGTGCT
GCCGTGGCCGTCTGGACCACCCCCGAGTCGGTCGAGGCTGGCGCCGTGTTCGCCGAGATCGGGCCGCGCA
TGGCCGAGCTTTCGGGCTCCCGGTTGGCTGCCCAACAGCAGATGGAGGGGCTGTTGGCACCCCACCGCCC
CAAGGAGCCGGCCTGGTTCCTGGCCACAGTTGGTGTCTCTCCCGACCACCAGGGCAAGGGCCTGGGCAGC
GCCGTGGTGCTGCCTGGGGTCGAGGCTGCCGAGCGCGCTGGCGTCCCTGCCTTCCTGGAGACCTCTGCCC
CTCGCAACTTGCCCTTCTACGAGCGCCTGGGCTTCACCGTCACCGCGGACGTCGAGGTGCCCGAGGGGCC
GCGCACCTGGTGCATGACCCGCAAGCCTGGGGCAGGCTCCGGAGCCACCAACTTTTCCCTGCTGAAGCAG
GCTGGCGACGTCGAGGAGAACCCTGGCCCTGGTAAGCCTATCCCTAACCCTCTCCTCGGTCTCGATTCTA
CGAAGGAGAAGAGTGCTTGTCCTAAAGATCCAGCCAAACCTCCGGCCAAGGCACAAGTTGTGGGATGGCC
ACCGGTGAGATCATACCGGAAGAACGTGATGGTTTCCTGCCAAAAATCAAGCGGTGGCCCGGAGGCGGCG
GCGTTCGTGAAGGTATCAATGGACGGAGCACCGTACTTGAGGAAAATCGATTTGAGGATGTATAAAGCTG
AAGCTGCTGCAAAGGAAGCTGCAGCTAAGGAGGCTGCAGCTAAGGCTGGATCCGTCAGTAAAGGGGAAGA
ATTGTTTACGGGTGTTGTTCCGATACTTGTTGAATTGGATGGGGATGTGAATGGTCATAAATTTTCCGTT
AGTGGTGAAGGGGAAGGTGACGCTACTTATGGTAAATTGACATTGAAATTTATTTGTACTACAGGAAAAC
TTCCAGTCCCATGGCCGACTTTGGTAACGACTCTTACATATGGAGTCCAATGTTTTAGTAGGTATCCAGA
TCACATGAAACAACATGATTTCTTTAAATCAGCAATGCCTGAGGGATATGTTCAAGAACGAACAATATTC
TTTAAAGATGATGGGAACTATAAGACAAGGGCAGAAGTCAAATTTGAAGGTGATACACTCGTTAATCGGA
TTGAACTGAAAGGGATAGATTTTAAGGAAGATGGGAATATTCTTGGGCACAAACTTGAATATAATTATAA
TTCCCATAATGTATACATAATGGCTGACAAGCAGAAGAATGGAATTAAAGTCAATTTTAAAATAAGGCAT
AATATAGAAGATGGGAGTGTCCAATTGGCTGATCATTACCAACAAAATACACCTATTGGGGATGGTCCTG
TCCTCTTGCCTGATAATCATTATCTTTCTACACAATCTGCTCTCTCAAAGGACCCTAATGAAAAGCGCGA
CCATATGGTGTTGTTGGAATTTGTCACTGCTGCAGGCATTACCCTGGGAATGGATGAACTCTATAAATGA
GAATTCTAGGTACAAGTAAACTAGTAAGCTTGGCGTAACTAGATCTTGAGACAAATGGCAGTATTCATCC
ACAATTTTAAAAGAAAAGGGGGGATTGGGGGGTACAGTGCAGGGGAAAGAATAGTAGACATAATAGCAAC
AGACATACAAACTAAAGAATTACAAAAACAAATTACAAAAATTCAAAATTTTCGGGTTTATTACAGGGAC
AGCAGAGATCCACTTTGGGCTCGAGCTTGGTTCATTCTCAAGCCTACGCGTTAAGTCGACAATCAACCTC
TGGATTACAAAATTTGTGAAAGATTGACTGGTATTCTTAACTATGTTGCTCCTTTTACGCTATGTGGATA
CGCTGCTTTAATGCCTTTGTATCATGCTATTGCTTCCCGTATGGCTTTCATTTTCTCCTCCTTGTATAAA
TCCTGGTTGCTGTCTCTTTATGAGGAGTTGTGGCCCGTTGTCAGGCAACGTGGCGTGGTGTGCACTGTGT
TTGCTGACGCAACCCCCACTGGTTGGGGCATTGCCACCACCTGTCAGCTCCTTTCCGGGACTTTCGCTTT
CCCCCTCCCTATTGCCACGGCGGAACTCATCGCCGCCTGCCTTGCCCGCTGCTGGACAGGGGCTCGGCTG
TTGGGCACTGACAATTCCGTGGTGTTGTCGGGGAAATCATCGTCCTTTCCTTGGCTGCTCGCCTGTGTTG
CCACCTGGATTCTGCGCGGGACGTCCTTCTGCTACGTCCCTTCGGCCCTCAATCCAGCGGACCTTCCTTC
CCGCGGCCTGCTGCCGGCTCTGCGGCCTCTTCCGCGTCTTCGCCTTCGCCCTCAGACGAGTCGGATCTCC
CTTTGGGCCGCCTCCCCGCGTCGACTTTAAGACCAATGACTTACAAGGCAGCTGTAGATCTTAGCCACTT
TTTAAAAGAAAAGGGGGGACTGGAAGGGCTAATTCACTCCCAACGAAGACAAGATCTGCTTTTTGCTTGT
ACTGGGTCTCTCTGGTTAGACCAGATCTGAGCCTGGGAGCTCTCTGGCTAACTAGGGAACCCACTGCTTA
AGCCTCAATAAAGCTTGCCTTGAGTGCTTCAAGTAGTGTGTGCCCGTCTGTTGTGTGACTCTGGTAACTA
GAGATCCCTCAGACCCTTTTAGTCAGTGTGGAAAATCTCTAGCAGTACGTATAGTAGTTCATGTCATCTT
ATTATTCAGTATTTATAACTTGCAAAGAAATGAATATCAGAGAGTGAGAGGAACTTGTTTATTGCAGCTT
ATAATGGTTACAAATAAAGCAATAGCATCACAAATTTCACAAATAAAGCATTTTTTTCACTGCATTCTAG
TTGTGGTTTGTCCAAACTCATCAATGTATCTTATCATGTCTGGCTCTAGCTATCCCGCCCCTAACTCCGC
CCATCCCGCCCCTAACTCCGCCCAGTTCCGCCCATTCTCCGCCCCATGGCTGACTAATTTTTTTTATTTA
TGCAGAGGCCGAGGCCGCCTCGGCCTCTGAGCTATTCCAGAAGTAGTGAGGAGGCTTTTTTGGAGGCCTA
GGGACGTACCCAATTCGCCCTATAGTGAGTCGTATTACGCGCGCTCACTGGCCGTCGTTTTACAACGTCG
TGACTGGGAAAACCCTGGCGTTACCCAACTTAATCGCCTTGCAGCACATCCCCCTTTCGCCAGCTGGCGT
AATAGCGAAGAGGCCCGCACCGATCGCCCTTCCCAACAGTTGCGCAGCCTGAATGGCGAATGGG
[124 nt withheld, positions 6015-6138]
C
[91 nt withheld, positions 6140-6230]
A
[49 nt withheld, positions 6232-6280]
CCTTTGACGTTGGAGTCCACGTTCTTT
[37 nt withheld, positions 6308-6344]
ACCCTATCTCGGTCTATTCTTTTGATTTATAAGGGATTTTGCCGATTTCGGCCTATTGGTTAAAAAATGA
GCTGATTTAACAAAAATTTAACGCGAATTTTAACAAAATATTAACGCTTACAATTTAGGTGGCACTTTTC
GGGGAAATGTGCGCGGAACCCCTATTTGTTTATTTTTCTAAATACATTCAAATATGTATCCGCTCATGAG
ACAATAACCCTGATAAATGCTTCAATAATATTGAAAAAGGAAGAGTATGAGTATTCAACATTTCCGTGTC
GCCCTTATTCCCTTTTTTGCGGCATTTTGCCTTCCTGTTTTTGCTCACCCAGAAACGCTGGTGAAAGTAA
AAGATGCTGAAGATCAGTTGGGTGCACGAGTGGGTTACATCGAACTGGATCTCAACAGCGGTAAGATCCT
TGAGAGTTTTCGCCCCGAAGAACGTTTTCCAATGATGAGCACTTTTAAAGTTCTGCTATGTGGCGCGGTA
TTATCCCGTATTGACGCCGGGCAAGAGCAACTCGGTCGCCGCATACACTATTCTCAGAATGACTTGGTTG
AGTACTCACCAGTCACAGAAAAGCATCTTACGGATGGCATGACAGTAAGAGAATTATGCAGTGCTGCCAT
AACCATGAGTGATAACACTGCGGCCAACTTACTTCTGACAACGATCGGAGGACCGAAGGAGCTAACCGCT
TTTTTGCACAACATGGGGGATCATGTAACTCGCCTTGATCGTTGGGAACCGGAGCTGAATGAAGCCATAC
CAAACGACGAGCGTGACACCACGATGCCTGTAGCAATGGCAACAACGTTGCGCAAACTATTAACTGGCGA
ACTACTTACTCTAGCTTCCCGGCAACAATTAATAGACTGGATGGAGGCGGATAAAGTTGCAGGACCACTT
CTGCGCTCGGCCCTTCCGGCTGGCTGGTTTATTGCTGATAAATCTGGAGCCGGTGAGCGTGGGTCTCGCG
GTATCATTGCAGCACTGGGGCCAGATGGTAAGCCCTCCCGTATCGTAGTTATCTACACGACGGGGAGTCA
GGCAACTATGGATGAACGAAATAGACAGATCGCTGAGATAGGTGCCTCACTGATTAAGCATTGGTAACTG
TCAGACCAAGTTTACTCATATATACTTTAGATTGATTTAAAACTTCATTTTTAATTTAAAAGGATCTAGG
TGAAGATCCTTTTTGATAATCTCATGACCAAAATCCCTTAACGTGAGTTTTCGTTCCACTGAGCGTCAGA
CCCCGTAGAAAAGATCAAAGGATCTTCTTGAGATCCTTTTTTTCTGCGCGTAATCTGCTGCTTGCAAACA
AAAAAACCACCGCTACCAGCGGTGGTTTGTTTGCCGGATCAAGAGCTACCAACTCTTTTTCCGAAGGTAA
CTGGCTTCAGCAGAGCGCAGATACCAAATACTGTTCTTCTAGTGTAGCCGTAGTTAGGCCACCACTTCAA
GAACTCTGTAGCACCGCCTACATACCTCGCTCTGCTAATCCTGTTACCAGTGGCTGCTGCCAGTGGCGAT
AAGTCGTGTCTTACCGGGTTGGACTCAAGACGATAGTTACCGGATAAGGCGCAGCGGTCGGGCTGAACGG
GGGGTTCGTGCACACAGCCCAGCTTGGAGCGAACGACCTACACCGAACTGAGATACCTACAGCGTGAGCT
ATGAGAAAGCGCCACGCTTCCCGAAGGGAGAAAGGCGGACAGGTATCCGGTAAGCGGCAGGGTCGGAACA
GGAGAGCGCACGAGGGAGCTTCCAGGGGGAAACGCCTGGTATCTTTATAGTCCTGTCGGGTTTCGCCACC
TCTGACTTGAGCGTCGATTTTTGTGATGCTCGTCAGGGGGGCGGAGCCTATGGAAAAACGCCAGCAACGC
GGCCTTTTTACGGTTCCTGGCCTTTTGCTGGCCTTTTGCTCACATGTTCTTTCCTGCGTTATCCCCTGAT
TCTGTGGATAACCGTATTACCGCCTTTGAGTGAGCTGATACCGCTCGCCGCAGCCGAACGACCGAGCGCA
GCGAGTCAGTGAGCGAGGAAGCGGAAGA
Features (pLannotate 1.2.2; 30 found; start..end, strand, type, name):
      1..93      +  CDS            lacI (fragment): lac repressor; lacI; The lac repressor binds to the lac operator to inhibit transcription in E. coli. This inhibition can be relieved by adding lactose or isopropyl-β-D-thiogalactopyranoside (IPTG).
    106..127     +  protein_bind   CAP binding site: CAP binding activates transcription in the presence of cAMP. E. coli catabolite activator protein
    142..172     +  promoter       lac promoter: promoter for the E. coli lac operon
    180..196     +  protein_bind   lac operator: The lac repressor binds to the lac operator to inhibit transcription in E. coli. This inhibition can be relieved by adding lactose or isopropyl-β-D-thiogalactopyranoside (IPTG). lac repressor encoded by lacI
    241..259     +  promoter       T3 promoter: promoter for bacteriophage T3 RNA polymerase
    287..513     +  promoter       RSV promoter: Rous sarcoma virus enhancer/promoter
    514..694     +  LTR            5' LTR (truncated): truncated 5' long terminal repeat (LTR) from HIV-1
    741..866     +  misc_feature   HIV-1 Ψ: packaging signal of human immunodeficiency virus type 1
    850..1213    +  CDS            HIV-1 gag (fragment): gag protein from human immunodeficiency virus 1; gag
   1359..1592    +  misc_feature   RRE: The Rev response element (RRE) of HIV-1 allows for Rev-dependent mRNA export from the nucleus to the cytoplasm.
   1969..1995    +  CDS            Rev (fragment): human immunodeficiency virus 1 (HIV-1) Rev protein; rev; enhances nuclear export of unspliced and incompletely spliced viral mRNAs
   2012..2512    +  promoter       hPGK promoter: human phosphoglycerate kinase 1 promoter
   2534..2557    +  misc_feature   MCS (fragment): pBluescript multiple cloning site
   2588..3184    +  CDS            pac: PUAC_STRAD - Protein predicted: Swiss-Prot protein existence level 4. Detoxification of puromycin. From Streptomyces alboniger.
   3251..3292    +  CDS            V5 tag: epitope tag from simian virus 5
   3293..3496    +  CDS            mini-AID: minimal degron from the auxin-responsive IAA17 protein of Arabidopsis thaliana (Kubota et al., 2013) acts as an auxin-inducible degron (AID) in the presence of TIR1
   3554..4267    +  CDS            EGFP: EGFP is a basic (constitutively fluorescent) green fluorescent protein published in 1996, derived from Aequorea victoria. It is reported to be a rapidly-maturing weak dimer with moderate acid sensitivity.
   4345..4462    +  misc_feature   cPPT/CTS: central polypurine tract and central termination sequence of HIV-1
   4506..4525    +  intron         EF-1α intron A (fragment): truncated intron upstream of the start codon of human EF-1α
   4541..5129    +  misc_feature   WPRE: woodchuck hepatitis virus posttranscriptional regulatory element
   5180..5199    +  misc_feature   cPPT/CTS (fragment): central polypurine tract and central termination sequence of HIV-1
   5201..5434    +  LTR            3' LTR (ΔU3): self-inactivating 3' long terminal repeat (LTR) from HIV-1
   5512..5633    +  polyA_signal   SV40 poly(A) signal: SV40 polyadenylation signal
   5673..5808    +  rep_origin     SV40 ori: SV40 origin of replication
   5829..5847    -  promoter       T7 promoter: promoter for bacteriophage T7 RNA polymerase
   5855..6010    +  CDS            lacZα (fragment): LacZα fragment of β-galactosidase; lacZ fragment
   6015..6443    +  rep_origin     f1 ori (sequence partly withheld): f1 bacteriophage origin of replication; arrow indicates direction of (+) strand synthesis
   6496..6600    +  promoter       AmpR promoter: bla
   6601..7461    +  CDS            AmpR: β-lactamase; bla; confers resistance to ampicillin, carbenicillin, and related antibiotics
   7632..8220    +  rep_origin     ori: high-copy-number ColE1/pMB1/pBR322/pUC origin of replication
