[The description below was written by a language model from this plasmid's Addgene catalogue record and pLannotate feature annotations shown in this document.]
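Description:
PGK-AID-NTERM-GFP is a third-generation-style, self-inactivating HIV-1 lentiviral transfer plasmid of about 8.4 kb, built to express GFP fused at its N terminus to an auxin-inducible degron. It is maintained in E. coli through a high-copy ColE1/pUC-type origin with ampicillin resistance (AmpR), and it also carries an f1 origin and remnants of a pBluescript-type backbone (lac promoter/operator, T3 and T7 promoters, lacZα fragment). The viral portion comprises an RSV promoter driving a truncated 5' LTR, the Ψ packaging signal with a gag fragment, the RRE for Rev-dependent nuclear export of the genomic RNA, a cPPT/CTS element, WPRE to enhance transcript expression, and a ΔU3 3' LTR. An SV40 poly(A) signal and SV40 origin follow the 3' LTR.

The payload is driven by the human PGK promoter. Downstream of it, the annotation shows the puromycin N-acetyltransferase gene (pac), then a V5 epitope tag, the mini-AID degron derived from Arabidopsis IAA17, and EGFP. No second promoter is annotated between pac and the tagged GFP, which suggests that both are expressed from a single PGK transcript. The short gap between them may hold a linking element such as a 2A peptide, but the record does not state this. Puromycin allows selection of transduced mammalian cells, while V5 permits immunodetection of the fusion.

In the presence of the TIR1 F-box protein, which this plasmid does not supply, auxin triggers degradation of mini-AID-tagged proteins, so GFP fluorescence serves as a readout of degron performance. BamHI and EcoRI sites flanking GFP are preserved, so GFP can be swapped for another gene of interest. The plasmid was deposited as part of a systematic comparison of conditional degron tag technologies for target validation.
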