Addgene plasmid #185773: PGK-AID-NTERM-GFP
Purpose: Degron-GFP fusion plasmid with restriction sites BamH1 and EcoR1 around GFP for subcloning
Depositing lab: Alessandra Ianari & William Sellers. Depositing organization: Broad Institute. Publication: Systematic profiling of conditional degron tag technologies for target validation studies. Bondeson DP, Mullin-Bernstein Z, Oliver S, Skipper TA, Atack TC, Bick N, Ching M, Guirguis AA, Kwon J, Langan C, Millson D, Paolella BR, Tran K, Wie SJ, Vazquez F, Tothova Z, Golub TR, Sellers WR, Ianari A. Nat Commun. 2022 Sep 20;13(1):5495. doi: 10.1038/s41467-022-33246-4. PubMed 36127368.
Backbone
  Vector backbone: PGK-AID-NTERM
  Vector type: Lentiviral
  Selectable markers: Puromycin
Growth in bacteria
  Bacterial resistance: Ampicillin, 100 μg/mL
  Growth temperature: 30°C
  Growth strain: NEB Stable
  Copy number: High Copy
Gene/Insert
  Gene/Insert name: GFP
  Species: Other
  Insert size (bp): 730
  Mutation: none
  Promoter: PGK
  Tag / fusion protein: V5, AID (N terminal on insert)
  Cloning method: Restriction Enzyme; 5′ cloning site BamH1 (not destroyed); 3′ cloning site EcoR1 (not destroyed)
Terms and licenses: Academic/Nonprofit Terms; Industry Terms: Not Available to Industry
How to cite: PGK-AID-NTERM-GFP was a gift from Alessandra Ianari & William Sellers (Addgene plasmid # 185773 ; http://n2t.net/addgene:185773 ; RRID:Addgene_185773)
